>Addgene plasmid #160682 | pEG BacMam N term myc eGFP 3C | depositor full sequence | sequence record 312960 | pEG BacMam N term myc eGFP 3C sequence 7701 bps
TTCTCTGTCACAGAATGAAAATTTTTCTGTCATCTCTTCGTTATTAATGTTTGTAATTGACTGAATATCA
ACGCTTATTTGCAGCCTGAATGGCGAATGGG
[124 nt withheld, positions 102-225]
C
[91 nt withheld, positions 227-317]
A
[49 nt withheld, positions 319-367]
CCTTTGACGTTGGAGTCCACGTTCTT
[37 nt withheld, positions 394-430]
ACCCTATCTCGGTCTATTCTTTTGATTTATAAGGGATTTTGCCGATTTCGGCCTATTGGTTAAAAAATGA
GCTGATTTAACAAAAATTTAACGCGAATTTTAACAAAATATTAACGCTTACAATTTAGGTGGCACTTTTC
GGGGAAATGTGCGCGGAACCCCTATTTGTTTATTTTTCTAAATACATTCAAATATGTATCCGCTCATGAG
ACAATAACCCTGATAAATGCTTCAATAATATTGAAAAAGGAAGAGTATGAGTATTCAACATTTCCGTGTC
GCCCTTATTCCCTTTTTTGCGGCATTTTGCCTTCCTGTTTTTGCTCACCCAGAAACGCTGGTGAAAGTAA
AAGATGCTGAAGATCAGTTGGGTGCACGAGTGGGTTACATCGAACTGGATCTCAACAGCGGTAAGATCCT
TGAGAGTTTTCGCCCCGAAGAACGTTTTCCAATGATGAGCACTTTTAAAGTTCTGCTATGTGGCGCGGTA
TTATCCCGTATTGACGCCGGGCAAGAGCAACTCGGTCGCCGCATACACTATTCTCAGAATGACTTGGTTG
AGTACTCACCAGTCACAGAAAAGCATCTTACGGATGGCATGACAGTAAGAGAATTATGCAGTGCTGCCAT
AACCATGAGTGATAACACTGCGGCCAACTTACTTCTGACAACGATCGGAGGACCGAAGGAGCTAACCGCT
TTTTTGCACAACATGGGGGATCATGTAACTCGCCTTGATCGTTGGGAACCGGAGCTGAATGAAGCCATAC
CAAACGACGAGCGTGACACCACGATGCCTGTAGCAATGGCAACAACGTTGCGCAAACTATTAACTGGCGA
ACTACTTACTCTAGCTTCCCGGCAACAATTAATAGACTGGATGGAGGCGGATAAAGTTGCAGGACCACTT
CTGCGCTCGGCCCTTCCGGCTGGCTGGTTTATTGCTGATAAATCTGGAGCCGGTGAGCGTGGGTCTCGCG
GTATCATTGCAGCACTGGGGCCAGATGGTAAGCCCTCCCGTATCGTAGTTATCTACACGACGGGGAGTCA
GGCAACTATGGATGAACGAAATAGACAGATCGCTGAGATAGGTGCCTCACTGATTAAGCATTGGTAACTG
TCAGACCAAGTTTACTCATATATACTTTAGATTGATTTAAAACTTCATTTTTAATTTAAAAGGATCTAGG
TGAAGATCCTTTTTGATAATCTCATGACCAAAATCCCTTAACGTGAGTTTTCGTTCCACTGAGCGTCAGA
CCCCGTAGAAAAGATCAAAGGATCTTCTTGAGATCCTTTTTTTCTGCGCGTAATCTGCTGCTTGCAAACA
AAAAAACCACCGCTACCAGCGGTGGTTTGTTTGCCGGATCAAGAGCTACCAACTCTTTTTCCGAAGGTAA
CTGGCTTCAGCAGAGCGCAGATACCAAATACTGTTCTTCTAGTGTAGCCGTAGTTAGGCCACCACTTCAA
GAACTCTGTAGCACCGCCTACATACCTCGCTCTGCTAATCCTGTTACCAGTGGCTGCTGCCAGTGGCGAT
AAGTCGTGTCTTACCGGGTTGGACTCAAGACGATAGTTACCGGATAAGGCGCAGCGGTCGGGCTGAACGG
GGGGTTCGTGCACACAGCCCAGCTTGGAGCGAACGACCTACACCGAACTGAGATACCTACAGCGTGAGCT
ATGAGAAAGCGCCACGCTTCCCGAAGGGAGAAAGGCGGACAGGTATCCGGTAAGCGGCAGGGTCGGAACA
GGAGAGCGCACGAGGGAGCTTCCAGGGGGAAACGCCTGGTATCTTTATAGTCCTGTCGGGTTTCGCCACC
TCTGACTTGAGCGTCGATTTTTGTGATGCTCGTCAGGGGGGCGGAGCCTATGGAAAAACGCCAGCAACGC
GGCCTTTTTACGGTTCCTGGCCTTTTGCTGGCCTTTTGCTCACATGTTCTTTCCTGCGTTATCCCCTGAT
TCTGTGGATAACCGTATTACCGCCTTTGAGTGAGCTGATACCGCTCGCCGCAGCCGAACGACCGAGCGCA
GCGAGTCAGTGAGCGAGGAAGCGGAAGAGCGCCTGATGCGGTATTTTCTCCTTACGCATCTGTGCGGTAT
TTCACACCGCATAGACCAGCCGCGTAACCTGGCAAAATCGGTTACGGTTGAGTAATAAATGGATGCCCTG
CGTAAGCGGGTGTGGGCGGACAATAAAGTCTTAAACTGAACAAAATAGATCTAAACTATGACAATAAAGT
CTTAAACTAGACAGAATAGTTGTAAACTGAAATCAGTCCAGTTATGCTGTGAAAAAGCATACTGGACTTT
TGTTATGGCTAAAGCAAACTCTTCATTTTCTGAAGTGCAAATTGCCCGTCGTATTAAAGAGGGGCGTGGC
CAAGGGCATGGTAAAGACTATATTCGCGGCGTTGTGACAATTTACCGAACAACTCCGCGGCCGGGAAGCC
GATCTCGGCTTGAACGAATTGTTAGGTGGCGGTACTTGGGTCGATATCAAAGTGCATCACTTCTTCCCGT
ATGCCCAACTTTGTATAGAGAGCCACTGCGGGATCGTCACCGTAATCTGCTTGCACGTAGATCACATAAG
CACCAAGCGCGTTGGCCTCATGCTTGAGGAGATTGATGAGCGCGGTGGCAATGCCCTGCCTCCGGTGCTC
GCCGGAGACTGCGAGATCATAGATATAGATCTCACTACGCGGCTGCTCAAACTTGGGCAGAACGTAAGCC
GCGAGAGCGCCAACAACCGCTTCTTGGTCGAAGGCAGCAAGCGCGATGAATGTCTTACTACGGAGCAAGT
TCCCGAGGTAATCGGAGTCCGGCTGATGTTGGGAGTAGGTGGCTACGTCTCCGAACTCACGACCGAAAAG
ATCAAGAGCAGCCCGCATGGATTTGACTTGGTCAGGGCCGAGCCTACATGTGCGAATGATGCCCATACTT
GAGCCACCTAACTTTGTTTTAGGGCGACTGCCCTGCTGCGTAACATCGTTGCTGCTGCGTAACATCGTTG
CTGCTCCATAACATCAAACATCGACCCACGGCGTAACGCGCTTGCTGCTTGGATGCCCGAGGCATAGACT
GTACAAAAAAACAGTCATAACAAGCCATGAAAACCGCCACTGCGCCGTTACCACCGCTGCGTTCGGTCAA
GGTTCTGGACCAGTTGCGTGAGCGCATACGCTACTTGCATTACAGTTTACGAACCGAACAGGCTTATGTC
AACTGGGTTCGTGCCTTCATCCGTTTCCACGGTGTGCGTCACCCGGCAACCTTGGGCAGCAGCGAAGTCG
AGGCATTTCTGTCCTGGCTGGCGAACGAGCGCAAGGTTTCGGTCTCCACGCATCGTCAGGCATTGGCGGC
CTTGCTGTTCTTCTACGGCAAGGTGCTGTGCACGGATCTGCCCTTGCTTCAGGAGATCGGTAGACCTCGG
CCGTCGCGGCGCTTGCCGGTGGTGCTGACCCCGGATGAAGTGGTTCGCATCCTCGGTTTTCTGGAAGGCG
AGCATCGTTTGTTCGCCCAGGACTCTAGCTATAGTTCTAGTGGTTGGCTACAGCTTTGTTTAAACAAAGC
TGGCTATGGCAGGGCTTGCCGCCCCGACGTTGGCTGCGAGCCCTGGGCCTTCACCCGAACTTGGGGGTTG
GGGTGGGGAAAAGGAAGAAACGCGGGCGTATTGGTCCCAATGGGGTCTCGGTGGGGTATCGACAGAGTGC
CAGCCCTGGGACCGAACCCCGCGTTTATGAACAAACGACCCAACACCCGTGCGTTTTATTCTGTCTTTTT
ATTGCCGTCATAGCGCGGGTTCCTTCCGGTATTGTCTCCTTCCGTGTTTCAGTTAGCCTCCCCCATCTCC
CGGTACCGCATGCTATGCATCAGCTGCTAGCACCATGGCTCGAGATCCCGGGTGATCAAGTCTTCGTCGA
GTGATTGTAAATAAAATGTAATTTACAGTATAGTATTTTAATTAATATACAAATGATTTGATAATAATTC
TTATTTAACTATAATATATTGTGTTGGGTTGAATTAAAGGTCCGTATACTAGTATCGATTCGCGACCTAC
TCCGGAATATTAATAGATCATGGAGATAATTAAAATGATAACCATCTCGCAAATAAATAAGTATTTTACT
GTTTTCGTAACAGTTTTGTAATAAAAAAACCTATAAATATTCCGGATTATTCATACCGTCCCACCATCGG
GCGCGGATCCTCAATATTGGCCATTAGCCATATTATTCATTGGTTATATAGCATAAATCAATATTGGCTA
TTGGCCATTGCATACGTTGTATCTATATCATAATATGTACATTTATATTGGCTCATGTCCAATATGACCG
CCATGTTGGCATTGATTATTGACTAGTTATTAATAGTAATCAATTACGGGGTCATTAGTTCATAGCCCAT
ATATGGAGTTCCGCGTTACATAACTTACGGTAAATGGCCCGCCTGGCTGACCGCCCAACGACCCCCGCCC
ATTGACGTCAATAATGACGTATGTTCCCATAGTAACGCCAATAGGGACTTTCCATTGACGTCAATGGGTG
GAGTATTTACGGTAAACTGCCCACTTGGCAGTACATCAAGTGTATCATATGCCAAGTCCGCCCCCTATTG
ACGTCAATGACGGTAAATGGCCCGCCTGGCATTATGCCCAGTACATGACCTTACGGGACTTTCCTACTTG
GCAGTACATCTACGTATTAGTCATCGCTATTACCATGGTGATGCGGTTTTGGCAGTACACCAATGGGCGT
GGATAGCGGTTTGACTCACGGGGATTTCCAAGTCTCCACCCCATTGACGTCAATGGGAGTTTGTTTTGGC
ACCAAAATCAACGGGACTTTCCAAAATGTCGTAATAACCCCGCCCCGTTGACGCAAATGGGCGGTAGGCG
TGTACGGTGGGAGGTCTATATAAGCAGAGCTCGTTTAGTGAACCGTCAGATCACTAGAAGCTTTATTGCG
GTAGTTTATCACAGTTAAATTGCTAACGCAGTCAGTGCTTCTGACACAACAGTCTCGAACTTAAGCTGCA
GAAGTTGGTCGTGAGGCACTGGGCAGGTAAGTATCAAGGTTACAAGACAGGTTTAAGGAGACCAATAGAA
ACTGGGCTTGTCGAGACAGAGAAGACTCTTGCGTTTCTGATAGGCACCTATTGGTCTTACTGACATCCAC
TTTGCCTTTCTCTCCACAGGTGTCCACTCCCAGTTCAATTACAGCTCTTAAGGGATCCCGGTCCGAAGCG
CGCGGAATTACACCATGGAACAAAAACTCATCTCAGAAGAGGATCTGGGTTCAGGAGTGAGCAAGGGCGA
GGAGCTGTTCACCGGGGTGGTGCCCATCCTGGTCGAGCTGGACGGCGACGTAAACGGCCACAAGTTCAGC
GTGTCCGGCGAGGGCGAGGGCGATGCCACCTACGGCAAGCTGACCCTGAAGTTCATCTGCACCACCGGCA
AGCTGCCCGTGCCCTGGCCCACCCTCGTGACCACCCTGACCTACGGCGTGCAGTGCTTCAGCCGCTACCC
CGACCACATGAAGCAGCACGACTTCTTCAAGTCCGCCATGCCCGAAGGCTACGTCCAGGAGCGCACCATC
TTCTTCAAGGACGACGGCAACTACAAGACCCGCGCCGAGGTGAAGTTCGAGGGCGACACCCTGGTGAACC
GCATCGAGCTGAAGGGCATCGACTTCAAGGAGGACGGCAACATCCTGGGGCACAAGCTGGAGTACAACTA
CAACAGCCACAACGTCTATATCATGGCCGACAAGCAGAAGAACGGCATCAAGGTGAACTTCAAGATCCGC
CACAACATCGAGGACGGCAGCGTGCAGCTCGCCGACCACTACCAGCAGAACACCCCCATCGGCGACGGCC
CCGTGCTGCTGCCCGACAACCACTACCTGAGCACCCAGTCCAAGCTGAGCAAAGACCCCAACGAGAAGCG
CGATCACATGGTCCTGCTGGAGTTCGTGACCGCCGCCGGGATCACTCTCGGCATGGACGAGCTGTACAAG
TCCGGACTCAGATCTGGACTGGAAGTTCTGTTCCAGGGTCCTGAATTCAAAGGCCTACGTCGACGAGCTC
ACTAGTCGCGGCCGCTTTCGAATCTAGAGCCTGCAGTCTCGACAAGCTTAATCAACCTCTGGATTACAAA
ATTTGTGAAAGATTGACTGGTATTCTTAACTATGTTGCTCCTTTTACGCTATGTGGATACGCTGCTTTAA
TGCCTTTGTATCATGCTATTGCTTCCCGTATGGCTTTCATTTTCTCCTCCTTGTATAAATCCTGGTTGCT
GTCTCTTTATGAGGAGTTGTGGCCCGTTGTCAGGCAACGTGGCGTGGTGTGCACTGTGTTTGCTGACGCA
ACCCCCACTGGTTGGGGCATTGCCACCACCTGTCAGCTCCTTTCCGGGACTTTCGCTTTCCCCCTCCCTA
TTGCCACGGCGGAACTCATCGCCGCCTGCCTTGCCCGCTGCTGGACAGGGGCTCGGCTGTTGGGCACTGA
CAATTCCGTGGTGTTGTCGGGGAAGCTGACGTCCTTTCCATGGCTGCTCGCCTGTGTTGCCACCTGGATT
CTGCGCGGGACGTCCTTCTGCTACGTCCCTTCGGCCCTCAATCCAGCGGACCTTCCTTCCCGCGGCCTGC
TGCCGGCTCTGCGGCCTCTTCCGCGTCTTCGCCTTCGCCCTCAGACGAGTCGGATCTCCCTTTGGGCCGC
CTCCCCGCCTGAAGCTTGTCGAGAAGTACTAGAGGATCATAATCAGCCATACCACATTTGTAGAGGTTTT
ACTTGCTTTAAAAAACCTCCCACACCTCCCCCTGAACCTGAAACATAAAATGAATGCAATTGTTGTTGTT
AACTTGTTTATTGCAGCTTATAATGGTTACAAATAAAGCAATAGCATCACAAATTTCACAAATAAAGCAT
TTTTTTCACTGCATTCTAGTTGTGGTTTGTCCAAACTCATCAATGTATCTTATCATGTCTGGATCTGATC
ACTGCTTGAGCCTAGGAGATCCGAACCAGATAAGTGAAATCTAGTTCCAAACTATTTTGTCATTTTTAAT
TTTCGTATTAGCTTACGACGCTACACCCAGTTCCCATCTATTTTGTCACTCTTCCCTAAATAATCCTTAA
AAACTCCATTTCCACCCCTCCCAGTTCCCAACTATTTTGTCCGCCCACAGCGGGGCATTTTTCTTCCTGT
TATGTTTTTAATCAAACATCCTGCCAACTCCATGTGACAAACCGTCATCTTCGGCTACTTT
Features (pLannotate 1.2.2; 21 found; start..end, strand, type, name):
     81..97      +  CDS            lacZα (fragment): LacZα fragment of β-galactosidase; lacZ fragment
    102..556     +  rep_origin     f1 ori (sequence partly withheld): f1 bacteriophage origin of replication; arrow indicates direction of (+) strand synthesis
    582..686     +  promoter       AmpR promoter: bla
    687..1547    +  CDS            AmpR: β-lactamase; bla; confers resistance to ampicillin, carbenicillin, and related antibiotics
   1718..2306    +  rep_origin     ori: high-copy-number ColE1/pMB1/pBR322/pUC origin of replication
   2492..2543    -  misc_feature   bom (fragment): basis of mobility region from pBR322
   2611..2835    -  mobile_element Tn7R: mini-Tn7 element (right end of the Tn7 transposon) Tn7
   2902..3435    -  CDS            GmR: gentamycin acetyltransferase; aacC1; confers resistance to gentamycin
   3624..3652    -  promoter       Pc promoter: intI1 (promoter lies within the coding sequence); class 1 integron promoter
   3630..3977    -  CDS            YPR2_ECOLX (fragment): Protein predicted: Swiss-Prot protein existence level 4. From Escherichia coli.
   4169..4217    -  polyA_signal   HSV TK poly(A) signal: herpes simplex virus thymidine kinase polyadenylation signal (Cole and Stacy, 1985)
   4353..4462    -  promoter       p10 promoter: baculovirus promoter for expression in insect cells
   4507..4598    +  promoter       polyhedrin promoter: polh from Autographa californica; promoter for the baculovirus polyhedrin gene
   4780..5157    +  enhancer       CMV enhancer: human cytomegalovirus immediate early enhancer
   5159..5358    +  promoter       CMV promoter: human cytomegalovirus (CMV) immediate early promoter
   5497..5629    +  intron         chimeric intron: chimera between introns from human β-globin and immunoglobulin heavy chain genes
   5737..6450    +  CDS            mEGFP: mEGFP is a basic (constitutively fluorescent) green fluorescent protein published in 2002, derived from Aequorea victoria. It has moderate acid sensitivity.
   6570..7158    +  misc_feature   WPRE: woodchuck hepatitis virus posttranscriptional regulatory element
   7185..7268    +  CDS            large T antigen (fragment): large T antigen from SV40 (simian virus 40)
   7291..7425    +  polyA_signal   SV40 poly(A) signal: SV40 polyadenylation signal
   7454..7619    -  mobile_element Tn7L: mini-Tn7 element (left end of the Tn7 transposon) Tn7
