>Addgene plasmid #160682 | pEG BacMam N term myc eGFP 3C | addgene full sequence | sequence record 319252 | Addgene NGS Result
ATTCCGGATTATTCATACCGTCCCACCATCGGGCGCGGATCCTCAATATTGGCCATTAGCCATATTATTC
ATTGGTTATATAGCATAAATCAATATTGGCTATTGGCCATTGCATACGTTGTATCTATATCATAATATGT
ACATTTATATTGGCTCATGTCCAATATGACCGCCATGTTGGCATTGATTATTGACTAGTTATTAATAGTA
ATCAATTACGGGGTCATTAGTTCATAGCCCATATATGGAGTTCCGCGTTACATAACTTACGGTAAATGGC
CCGCCTGGCTGACCGCCCAACGACCCCCGCCCATTGACGTCAATAATGACGTATGTTCCCATAGTAACGC
CAATAGGGACTTTCCATTGACGTCAATGGGTGGAGTATTTACGGTAAACTGCCCACTTGGCAGTACATCA
AGTGTATCATATGCCAAGTCCGCCCCCTATTGACGTCAATGACGGTAAATGGCCCGCCTGGCATTATGCC
CAGTACATGACCTTACGGGACTTTCCTACTTGGCAGTACATCTACGTATTAGTCATCGCTATTACCATGG
TGATGCGGTTTTGGCAGTACACCAATGGGCGTGGATAGCGGTTTGACTCACGGGGATTTCCAAGTCTCCA
CCCCATTGACGTCAATGGGAGTTTGTTTTGGCACCAAAATCAACGGGACTTTCCAAAATGTCGTAATAAC
CCCGCCCCGTTGACGCAAATGGGCGGTAGGCGTGTACGGTGGGAGGTCTATATAAGCAGAGCTCGTTTAG
TGAACCGTCAGATCACTAGAAGCTTTATTGCGGTAGTTTATCACAGTTAAATTGCTAACGCAGTCAGTGC
TTCTGACACAACAGTCTCGAACTTAAGCTGCAGAAGTTGGTCGTGAGGCACTGGGCAGGTAAGTATCAAG
GTTACAAGACAGGTTTAAGGAGACCAATAGAAACTGGGCTTGTCGAGACAGAGAAGACTCTTGCGTTTCT
GATAGGCACCTATTGGTCTTACTGACATCCACTTTGCCTTTCTCTCCACAGGTGTCCACTCCCAGTTCAA
TTACAGCTCTTAAGGGATCCCGGTCCGAAGCGCGCGGAATTACACCATGGAACAAAAACTCATCTCAGAA
GAGGATCTGGGTTCAGGAGTGAGCAAGGGCGAGGAGCTGTTCACCGGGGTGGTGCCCATCCTGGTCGAGC
TGGACGGCGACGTAAACGGCCACAAGTTCAGCGTGTCCGGCGAGGGCGAGGGCGATGCCACCTACGGCAA
GCTGACCCTGAAGTTCATCTGCACCACCGGCAAGCTGCCCGTGCCCTGGCCCACCCTCGTGACCACCCTG
ACCTACGGCGTGCAGTGCTTCAGCCGCTACCCCGACCACATGAAGCAGCACGACTTCTTCAAGTCCGCCA
TGCCCGAAGGCTACGTCCAGGAGCGCACCATCTTCTTCAAGGACGACGGCAACTACAAGACCCGCGCCGA
GGTGAAGTTCGAGGGCGACACCCTGGTGAACCGCATCGAGCTGAAGGGCATCGACTTCAAGGAGGACGGC
AACATCCTGGGGCACAAGCTGGAGTACAACTACAACAGCCACAACGTCTATATCATGGCCGACAAGCAGA
AGAACGGCATCAAGGTGAACTTCAAGATCCGCCACAACATCGAGGACGGCAGCGTGCAGCTCGCCGACCA
CTACCAGCAGAACACCCCCATCGGCGACGGCCCCGTGCTGCTGCCCGACAACCACTACCTGAGCACCCAG
TCCAAGCTGAGCAAAGACCCCAACGAGAAGCGCGATCACATGGTCCTGCTGGAGTTCGTGACCGCCGCCG
GGATCACTCTCGGCATGGACGAGCTGTACAAGTCCGGACTCAGATCTGGACTGGAAGTTCTGTTCCAGGG
TCCTGAATTCAAAGGCCTACGTCGACGAGCTCACTAGTCGCGGCCGCTTTCGAATCTAGAGCCTGCAGTC
TCGACAAGCTTAATCAACCTCTGGATTACAAAATTTGTGAAAGATTGACTGGTATTCTTAACTATGTTGC
TCCTTTTACGCTATGTGGATACGCTGCTTTAATGCCTTTGTATCATGCTATTGCTTCCCGTATGGCTTTC
ATTTTCTCCTCCTTGTATAAATCCTGGTTGCTGTCTCTTTATGAGGAGTTGTGGCCCGTTGTCAGGCAAC
GTGGCGTGGTGTGCACTGTGTTTGCTGACGCAACCCCCACTGGTTGGGGCATTGCCACCACCTGTCAGCT
CCTTTCCGGGACTTTCGCTTTCCCCCTCCCTATTGCCACGGCGGAACTCATCGCCGCCTGCCTTGCCCGC
TGCTGGACAGGGGCTCGGCTGTTGGGCACTGACAATTCCGTGGTGTTGTCGGGGAAGCTGACGTCCTTTC
CATGGCTGCTCGCCTGTGTTGCCACCTGGATTCTGCGCGGGACGTCCTTCTGCTACGTCCCTTCGGCCCT
CAATCCAGCGGACCTTCCTTCCCGCGGCCTGCTGCCGGCTCTGCGGCCTCTTCCGCGTCTTCGCCTTCGC
CCTCAGACGAGTCGGATCTCCCTTTGGGCCGCCTCCCCGCCTGAAGCTTGTCGAGAAGTACTAGAGGATC
ATAATCAGCCATACCACATTTGTAGAGGTTTTACTTGCTTTAAAAAACCTCCCACACCTCCCCCTGAACC
TGAAACATAAAATGAATGCAATTGTTGTTGTTAACTTGTTTATTGCAGCTTATAATGGTTACAAATAAAG
CAATAGCATCACAAATTTCACAAATAAAGCATTTTTTTCACTGCATTCTAGTTGTGGTTTGTCCAAACTC
ATCAATGTATCTTATCATGTCTGGATCTGATCACTGCTTGAGCCTAGGAGATCCGAACCAGATAAGTGAA
ATCTAGTTCCAAACTATTTTGTCATTTTTAATTTTCGTATTAGCTTACGACGCTACACCCAGTTCCCATC
TATTTTGTCACTCTTCCCTAAATAATCCTTAAAAACTCCATTTCCACCCCTCCCAGTTCCCAACTATTTT
GTCCGCCCACAGCGGGGCATTTTTCTTCCTGTTATGTTTTTAATCAAACATCCTGCCAACTCCATGTGAC
AAACCGTCATCTTCGGCTACTTTTTCTCTGTCACAGAATGAAAATTTTTCTGTCATCTCTTCGTTATTAA
TGTTTGTAATTGACTGAATATCAACGCTTATTTGCAGCCTGAATGGCGAATGGG
[124 nt withheld, positions 3205-3328]
C
[91 nt withheld, positions 3330-3420]
A
[49 nt withheld, positions 3422-3470]
CCTTTGACGTTGGAGTCCACGTTCTT
[37 nt withheld, positions 3497-3533]
ACCCTATCTCGGTCTATTCTTTTGATTTATAAGGGATTTTGCCGATTTCGGCCTATTGGTTAAAAAATGA
GCTGATTTAACAAAAATTTAACGCGAATTTTAACAAAATATTAACGCTTACAATTTAGGTGGCACTTTTC
GGGGAAATGTGCGCGGAACCCCTATTTGTTTATTTTTCTAAATACATTCAAATATGTATCCGCTCATGAG
ACAATAACCCTGATAAATGCTTCAATAATATTGAAAAAGGAAGAGTATGAGTATTCAACATTTCCGTGTC
GCCCTTATTCCCTTTTTTGCGGCATTTTGCCTTCCTGTTTTTGCTCACCCAGAAACGCTGGTGAAAGTAA
AAGATGCTGAAGATCAGTTGGGTGCACGAGTGGGTTACATCGAACTGGATCTCAACAGCGGTAAGATCCT
TGAGAGTTTTCGCCCCGAAGAACGTTTTCCAATGATGAGCACTTTTAAAGTTCTGCTATGTGGCGCGGTA
TTATCCCGTATTGACGCCGGGCAAGAGCAACTCGGTCGCCGCATACACTATTCTCAGAATGACTTGGTTG
AGTACTCACCAGTCACAGAAAAGCATCTTACGGATGGCATGACAGTAAGAGAATTATGCAGTGCTGCCAT
AACCATGAGTGATAACACTGCGGCCAACTTACTTCTGACAACGATCGGAGGACCGAAGGAGCTAACCGCT
TTTTTGCACAACATGGGGGATCATGTAACTCGCCTTGATCGTTGGGAACCGGAGCTGAATGAAGCCATAC
CAAACGACGAGCGTGACACCACGATGCCTGTAGCAATGGCAACAACGTTGCGCAAACTATTAACTGGCGA
ACTACTTACTCTAGCTTCCCGGCAACAATTAATAGACTGGATGGAGGCGGATAAAGTTGCAGGACCACTT
CTGCGCTCGGCCCTTCCGGCTGGCTGGTTTATTGCTGATAAATCTGGAGCCGGTGAGCGTGGGTCTCGCG
GTATCATTGCAGCACTGGGGCCAGATGGTAAGCCCTCCCGTATCGTAGTTATCTACACGACGGGGAGTCA
GGCAACTATGGATGAACGAAATAGACAGATCGCTGAGATAGGTGCCTCACTGATTAAGCATTGGTAACTG
TCAGACCAAGTTTACTCATATATACTTTAGATTGATTTAAAACTTCATTTTTAATTTAAAAGGATCTAGG
TGAAGATCCTTTTTGATAATCTCATGACCAAAATCCCTTAACATGAGTTTTCGTTCCACTGAGCGTCAGA
CCCCGTAGAAAAGATCAAAGGATCTTCTTGAGATCCTTTTTTTCTGCGCGTAATCTGCTGCTTGCAAACA
AAAAAACCACCGCTACCAGCGGTGGTTTGTTTGCCGGATCAAGAGCTACCAACTCTTTTTCCGAAGGTAA
CTGGCTTCAGCAGAGCGCAGATACCAAATACTGTTCTTCTAGTGTAGCCGTAGTTAGGCCACCACTTCAA
GAACTCTGTAGCACCGCCTACATACCTCGCTCTGCTAATCCTGTTACCAGTGGCTGCTGCCAGTGGCGAT
AAGTCGTGTCTTACCGGGTTGGACTCAAGACGATAGTTACCGGATAAGGCGCAGCGGTCGGGCTGAACGG
GGGGTTCGTGCACACAGCCCAGCTTGGAGCGAACGACCTACACCGAACTGAGATACCTACAGCGTGAGCT
ATGAGAAAGCGCCACGCTTCCCGAAGGGAGAAAGGCGGACAGGTATCCGGTAAGCGGCAGGGTCGGAACA
GGAGAGCGCACGAGGGAGCTTCCAGGGGGAAACGCCTGGTATCTTTATAGTCCTGTCGGGTTTCGCCACC
TCTGACTTGAGCGTCGATTTTTGTGATGCTCGTCAGGGGGGCGGAGCCTATGGAAAAACGCCAGCAACGC
GGCCTTTTTACGGTTCCTGGCCTTTTGCTGGCCTTTTGCTCACATGTTCTTTCCTGCGTTATCCCCTGAT
TCTGTGGATAACCGTATTACCGCCTTTGAGTGAGCTGATACCGCTCGCCGCAGCCGAACGACCGAGCGCA
GCGAGTCAGTGAGCGAGGAAGCGGAAGAGCGCCTGATGCGGTATTTTCTCCTTACGCATCTGTGCGGTAT
TTCACACCGCATAGACCAGCCGCGTAACCTGGCAAAATCGGTTACGGTTGAGTAATAAATGGATGCCCTG
CGTAAGCGGGTGTGGGCGGACAATAAAGTCTTAAACTGAACAAAATAGATCTAAACTATGACAATAAAGT
CTTAAACTAGACAGAATAGTTGTAAACTGAAATCAGTCCAGTTATGCTGTGAAAAAGCATACTGGACTTT
TGTTATGGCTAAAGCAAACTCTTCATTTTCTGAAGTGCAAATTGCCCGTCGTATTAAAGAGGGGCGTGGC
CAAGGGCATGGTAAAGACTATATTCGCGGCGTTGTGACAATTTACCGAACAACTCCGCGGCCGGGAAGCC
GATCTCGGCTTGAACGAATTGTTAGGTGGCGGTACTTGGGTCGATATCAAAGTGCATCACTTCTTCCCGT
ATGCCCAACTTTGTATAGAGAGCCACTGCGGGATCGTCACCGTAATCTGCTTGCACGTAGATCACATAAG
CACCAAGCGCGTTGGCCTCATGCTTGAGGAGATTGATGAGCGCGGTGGCAATGCCCTGCCTCCGGTGCTC
GCCGGAGACTGCGAGATCATAGATATAGATCTCACTACGCGGCTGCTCAAACTTGGGCAGAACGTAAGCC
GCGAGAGCGCCAACAACCGCTTCTTGGTCGAAGGCAGCAAGCGCGATGAATGTCTTACTACGGAGCAAGT
TCCCGAGGTAATCGGAGTCCGGCTGATGTTGGGAGTAGGTGGCTACGTCTCCGAACTCACGACCGAAAAG
ATCAAGAGCAGCCCGCATGGATTTGACTTGGTCAGGGCCGAGCCTACATGTGCGAATGATGCCCATACTT
GAGCCACCTAACTTTGTTTTAGGGCGACTGCCCTGCTGCGTAACATCGTTGCTGCTGCGTAACATCGTTG
CTGCTCCATAACATCAAACATCGACCCACGGCGTAACGCGCTTGCTGCTTGGATGCCCGAGGCATAGACT
GTACAAAAAAACAGTCATAACAAGCCATGAAAACCGCCACTGCGCCGTTACCACCGCTGCGTTCGGTCAA
GGTTCTGGACCAGTTGCGTGATCGCATACGCTACTTGCATTACAGTTTACGAACCGAACAGGCTTATGTC
AACTGGGTTCGTGCCTTCATCCGTTTCCACGGTGTGCGTCACCCGGCAACCTTGGGCAGCAGCGAAGTCG
AGGCATTTCTGTCCTGGCTGGCGAACGAGCGCAAGGTTTCGGTCTCCACGCATCGTCAGGCATTGGCGGC
CTTGCTGTTCTTCTACGGCAAGGTGCTGTGCACGGATCTGCCCTTGCTTCAGGAGATCGGTAGACCTCGG
CCGTCGCGGCGCTTGCCGGTGGTGCTGACCCCGGATGAAGTGGTTCGCATCCTCGGTTTTCTGGAAGGCG
AGCATCGTTTGTTCGCCCAGGACTCTAGCTATAGTTCTAGTGGTTGGCTACAGCTTTGTTTAAACAAAGC
TGGCTATGGCAGGGCTTGCCGCCCCGACGTTGGCTGCGAGCCCTGGGCCTTCACCCGAACTTGGGGGTTG
GGGTGGGGAAAAGGAAGAAACGCGGGCGTATTGGTCCCAATGGGGTCTCGGTGGGGTATCGACAGAGTGC
CAGCCCTGGGACCGAACCCCGCGTTTATGAACAAACGACCCAACACCCGTGCGTTTTATTCTGTCTTTTT
ATTGCCGTCATAGCGCGGGTTCCTTCCGGTATTGTCTCCTTCCGTGTTTCAGTTAGCCTCCCCCATCTCC
CGGTACCGCATGCTATGCATCAGCTGCTAGCACCATGGCTCGAGATCCCGGGTGATCAAGTCTTCGTCGA
GTGATTGTAAATAAAATGTAATTTACAGTATAGTATTTTAATTAATATACAAATGATTTGATAATAATTC
TTATTTAACTATAATATATTGTGTTGGGTTGAATTAAAGGTCCGTATACTAGTATCGATTCGCGACCTAC
TCCGGAATATTAATAGATCATGGAGATAATTAAAATGATAACCATCTCGCAAATAAATAAGTATTTTACT
GTTTTCGTAACAGTTTTGTAATAAAAAAACCTATAAAT
Features (pLannotate 1.2.2; 21 found; start..end, strand, type, name):
    182..559     +  enhancer       CMV enhancer: human cytomegalovirus immediate early enhancer
    561..760     +  promoter       CMV promoter: human cytomegalovirus (CMV) immediate early promoter
    899..1031    +  intron         chimeric intron: chimera between introns from human β-globin and immunoglobulin heavy chain genes
   1139..1852    +  CDS            mEGFP: mEGFP is a basic (constitutively fluorescent) green fluorescent protein published in 2002, derived from Aequorea victoria. It has moderate acid sensitivity.
   1972..2560    +  misc_feature   WPRE: woodchuck hepatitis virus posttranscriptional regulatory element
   2587..2670    +  CDS            large T antigen (fragment): large T antigen from SV40 (simian virus 40)
   2693..2827    +  polyA_signal   SV40 poly(A) signal: SV40 polyadenylation signal
   2856..3021    -  mobile_element Tn7L: mini-Tn7 element (left end of the Tn7 transposon) Tn7
   3184..3200    +  CDS            lacZα (fragment): LacZα fragment of β-galactosidase; lacZ fragment
   3205..3659    +  rep_origin     f1 ori (sequence partly withheld): f1 bacteriophage origin of replication; arrow indicates direction of (+) strand synthesis
   3685..3789    +  promoter       AmpR promoter: bla
   3790..4650    +  CDS            AmpR: β-lactamase; bla; confers resistance to ampicillin, carbenicillin, and related antibiotics
   4821..5409    +  rep_origin     ori: high-copy-number ColE1/pMB1/pBR322/pUC origin of replication
   5595..5646    -  misc_feature   bom (fragment): basis of mobility region from pBR322
   5714..5938    -  mobile_element Tn7R: mini-Tn7 element (right end of the Tn7 transposon) Tn7
   6005..6538    -  CDS            GmR: gentamycin acetyltransferase; aacC1; confers resistance to gentamycin
   6727..6755    -  promoter       Pc promoter: intI1 (promoter lies within the coding sequence); class 1 integron promoter
   6733..7080    -  CDS            YPR2_ECOLX (fragment): Protein predicted: Swiss-Prot protein existence level 4. From Escherichia coli.
   7272..7320    -  polyA_signal   HSV TK poly(A) signal: herpes simplex virus thymidine kinase polyadenylation signal (Cole and Stacy, 1985)
   7456..7565    -  promoter       p10 promoter: baculovirus promoter for expression in insect cells
   7610..7701    +  promoter       polyhedrin promoter: polh from Autographa californica; promoter for the baculovirus polyhedrin gene
