[The description below was written by a language model from this plasmid's Addgene catalogue record and pLannotate feature annotations shown in this document.]
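Description:
pEG BacMam N term myc eGFP 3C is an empty-backbone BacMam vector: a baculovirus transfer plasmid carrying a mammalian expression cassette, so that a cloned gene can be tested by direct transfection or delivered into mammalian cells by recombinant baculovirus. It is 7,701 bp and is propagated in E. coli from a high-copy ColE1/pUC-type origin with ampicillin selection (AmpR); an f1 origin is also present. The two annotated sequence records, one from the depositor and one from repository sequencing, show the same 21 features and differ only in their start coordinate.

The expression cassette consists of the CMV enhancer and immediate-early promoter, a chimeric β-globin/immunoglobulin intron, an N-terminal tag module, and then a WPRE and SV40 polyadenylation signal, elements that promote strong transcript processing and expression in mammalian cells. The catalogue describes the tag as myc–eGFP–3C. The feature table annotates only the fluorescent protein (called as mEGFP), so the myc epitope and 3C protease cleavage site are taken from the catalogue fields. A target gene inserted downstream would be produced as a fluorescent fusion whose tag can presumably be removed by 3C protease. The cloning sites are not annotated.

This cassette lies between the Tn7L and Tn7R ends, along with a gentamicin resistance gene driven by the Pc promoter. This is the arrangement used for Tn7 transposition into a bacmid to generate recombinant baculovirus. Polyhedrin and p10 promoters and an HSV TK poly(A) signal are also present, apparently retained from a parental baculovirus transfer vector. According to the record, the vector is optimized for screening assays, efficient baculovirus production and robust target protein expression. The associated publication concerns screening and large-scale expression of membrane proteins in mammalian cells for structural studies.
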