Addgene plasmid #160682: pEG BacMam N term myc eGFP 3C
Purpose: (Empty Backbone) Vector optimized for use in screening assays, as well as for efficient production of baculovirus and robust expression of the target protein
Depositing lab: Eric Gouaux. Depositing organization: Oregon Health & Science University. Publication: Screening and large-scale expression of membrane proteins in mammalian cells for structural studies. Goehring A, Lee CH, Wang KH, Michel JC, Claxton DP, Baconguis I, Althoff T, Fischer S, Garcia KC, Gouaux E. Nat Protoc. 2014 Nov;9(11):2574-85. doi: 10.1038/nprot.2014.173. Epub 2014 Oct 9. PubMed 25299155.
Backbone
  Vector backbone: pEG BacMam
  Modifications to backbone: pEG BacMam N terminus tagged with myc eGFP 3C
  Vector type: Mammalian Expression
  Promoter: CMV
  Tag / fusion protein: myc eGFP 3C (N terminal on backbone)
Growth in bacteria
  Bacterial resistance: Ampicillin, 100 μg/mL
  Growth temperature: 37°C
  Growth strain: DH5alpha
  Copy number: High Copy
Terms and licenses: Academic/Nonprofit Terms; Industry Terms: Not Available to Industry
How to cite: pEG BacMam N term myc eGFP 3C was a gift from Eric Gouaux (Addgene plasmid # 160682 ; http://n2t.net/addgene:160682 ; RRID:Addgene_160682)
